>Addgene plasmid #139906 | pBEL1859 | addgene full sequence | sequence record 310592 | Addgene NGS Result
TCATCAGCGTGGTCGTGAAGCGATTCACAGATGTCTGCCTGTTCATCCGCGTCCAGCTCGTTGAGTTTCT
CCAGAAGCGTTAATGTCTGGCTTCTGATAAAGCGGGCCATGTTAAGGGCGGTTTTTTCCTGTTTGGTCAC
TGATGCCTCCGTGTAAGGGGGATTTCTGTTCATGGGGGTAATGATACCGATGAAACGAGAGAGGATGCTC
ACGATACGGGTTACTGATGATGAACATGCCCGGTTACTGGAACGTTGTGAGGGTAAACAACTGGCGGTAT
GGATGCGGCGGGACCAGAGAAAAATCACTCAGGGTCAATGCCAGCGCTTCGTTAATACAGATGTAGGTGT
TCCACAGGGTAGCCAGCAGCATCCTGCGATGCAGATCCGGAACATAATGGTGCAGGGCGCTGACTTCCGC
GTTTCCAGACTTTACGAAACACGGAAACCGAAGACCATTCATGTTGTTGCTCAGGTCGCAGACGTTTTGC
AGCAGCAGTCGCTTCACGTTCGCTCGCGTATCGGTGATTCATTCTGCTAACCAGTAAGGCAACCCCGCCA
GCCTAGCCGGGTCCTCAACGACAGGAGCACGATCATGCGCACCCGTGGCCAGGACCCAACGCTGCCCGAG
ATCTCGATCCCGCGAAATTAATACGACTCACTATAGGGAGACCACAACGGTTTCCCTCTAGAAATAATTT
TGTTTAACTTTAAGAAGGAGATATACATATGGCTCTTAACACACCACAAATTACGCCGACAAAAAAGATA
ACAGTGAGGGCAATCGGCGAGGAACTGCCGCGTGGTGATTACCAACGTTGCCCGCAATGTGACATGCTGT
TTAGCCTGCCCGAGATAAATTCTCATCAAAGTGCCTATTGTCCGCGCTGTCAGGCAAAAATTCGTGACGG
GCGCGACTGGTCGCTAACGCGCCTGGCGGCAATGGCCTTCACCATGCTGTTGCTTATGCCGTTTGCCTGG
GGCGAACCGCTGTTGCATATCTGGCTGTTAGGCATTCGTATTGACGCCAACGTTATGCAAGGCATCTGGC
AAATGACCAAACAGGGCGATGCGATAACGGGGTCGATGGTCTTTTTCTGCGTTATTGGTGCCCCGCTCAT
TCTGGTGACCTCCATAGCTTATTTATGGTTTGGTAACCGACTGGGAATGAATTTACGTCCGGTACTGCTG
ATGCTTGAGCGACTTAAAGAGTGGGTAATGCTCGATATCTACCTGGTCGGCATTGGCGTTGCTTCTATAA
AGGTACAGGATTATGCCCATATCCAGGCTGGTGTCGGCTTGTTCTCTTTTGTGGCGTTGGTGATTTTAAC
GACGGTGACGTTGTCACATCTTAATGTCGAAGAACTGTGGGAGCGATTTTATCCGCAGCGCCCCGCTACG
CGTAGGGACGAGAAACTTCGTGTCTGCCTAGGGTGCCATTTTACCGGCTATCCAGATCAGCGTGGTCGCT
GCCCGCGTTGCCATATCCCGCTACGCCTGCGTCGCCGTCATAGTCTGCAAAAATGCTGGGCGGCGCTGTT
AGCGTCAATCGTTTTATTGTTACCTGCCAACCTGTTGCCTATTTCTATCATTTATCTGAACGGAGGACGG
CAGGAAGATACAATTCTTTCCGGAATTATGTCGCTGGCAAGTAGCAACATTGCGGTTGCAGGAATCGTGT
TTATCGCCAGTATTCTGGTCCCGTTTACTAAAGTGATCGTCATGTTCACTTTACTGTTGAGCATTCATTT
TAAATGCCAGCAAGGTTTACGCACACGCATTCTGTTACTGCGGATGGTGACCTGGATTGGTCGCTGGTCG
ATGCTCGACCTGTTTGTCATATCTTTAACCATGTCGCTGATTAATCGCGATCAGATCCTCGCTTTTACTA
TGGGACCGGCTGCGTTTTATTTCGGCGCAGCGGTAATTTTGACTATTCTTGCTGTGGAATGGCTGGACAG
CCGCTTACTTTGGGATGCACATGAGTCAGGAAACGCCCGCTTCGACGACTGAAGCGCAGATTAAAAATAA
ACGCCGTATCTCACCTTTCTGGCTGCTGCCGTTCATCGCGCTAATGATTGCCAGTTGGCTGATTTGGGAC
AGTTATCAGGACCGGGGTAATACCGTCACCATCGACTTTATGTCGGCGGATGGTATTGTTCCAGGCCGTA
CGCCTGTTCGTTATCAGGGCGTTGAAGTCGGAACAGTGCAGGACATCAGCCTCAGCGACGATCTTCGTAA
GATTGAAGTCAAGGTCAGCATCAAGTCCGATATGAAAGATGCGCTGCGCGAAGAGACTCAGTTCTGGCTG
GTGACGCCAAAAGCATCGTTGGCAGGTGTCTCCGGGCTGGACGCCCTCGTCGGTGGGAACTATATCGGCA
TGATGCCGGGTAAAGGTAAAGAGCAGGATCACTTTGTCGCACTCGATACCCAACCGAAATATCGGCTGGA
CAATGGCGATCTGATGATCCACCTGCAAGCCCCCGATCTCGGTTCGCTGAACAGCGGTTCATTGGTCTAT
TTCCGCAAGATCCCGGTGGGAAAAGTCTACGACTATGCCATCAATCCCAACAAGCAAGGCGTGGTGATTG
ATGTCCTGATCGAGCGGCGTTTTACCGATCTGGTGAAAAAAGGTAGCCGTTTCTGGAACGTTTCCGGCGT
TGATGCCAACGTCAGTATCAGTGGCGCGAAGGTGAAACTGGAAAGCCTGGCGGCACTGAATAACGGTGCG
ATTGCCTTCGATTCACCAGAAGAGTCGAAACCTGCCGAGGCGGAAGATACCTTTGGTCTGTATGAAGATC
TGGCCCACAGCCAGCGTGGCGTAATAATAAAACTGGAACTGCCGAGTGGGGCCGGATTAACCGCCGACTC
GACGCCGTTAATGTATCAGGGGCTGGAAGTCGGACAGCTGACTAAACTGGATTTAAATCCTGGTGGTAAA
GTCACAGGGGAAATGACCGTTGATCCCAGCGTCGTTACCCTGCTTCGTGAAAATACCCGCATCGAATTAC
GCAACCCGAAATTATCCCTTAGCGATGCTAATCTCAGCGCCCTGCTGACCGGCAAAACCTTCGAGCTGGT
GCCCGGCGATGGCGAGCCACGCAAAGAGTTCGTTGTTGTGCCAGGCGAAAAAGCACTGCTGCATGAACCT
GATGTTCTGACGCTGACCCTGACCGCGCCGGAAAGTTACGGTATTGATGCGGGTCAGCCGCTCATTCTTC
ACGGCGTGCAGGTAGGCCAGGTTATCGATCGTAAACTCACCAGCAAAGGCGTCACCTTTACCGTCGCCAT
CGAGCCTCAGCATCGCGAACTGGTAAAAGGCGATAGCAAATTTGTCGTCAACAGCCGTGTCGATGTGAAG
GTGGGGCTGGATGGCGTTGAGTTTCTCGGTGCCAGCGCCTCAGAATGGATCAATGGCGGGATACGTATTC
TGCCGGGCGATAAAGGTGAGATGAAAGCCAGCTATCCACTGTATGCCAATTTGGAAAAAGCGCTGGAGAA
CAGCCTTAGCGATTTACCCACCACAACCGTGAGTTTGAGTGCAGAGACGCTGCCGGATGTGCAGGCAGGA
TCGGTAGTGCTGTACCGTAAATTTGAAGTTGGTGAAGTGATTACCGTGCGTCCGCGAGCTAACGCGTTTG
ACATCGATCTGCATATTAAGCCGGAGTATCGCAACCTTCTGACCAGCAATAGCGTGTTCTGGGCAGAAGG
CGGGGCGAAAGTTCAGCTGAATGGTAGTGGTCTGACCGTACAGGCATCCCCGCTCTCCAGAGCTCTAAAG
GGAGCCATTAGCTTCGACAACCTCAGCGGTGCCAGCGCCAGTCAGCGTAAAGGCGATAAGCGTATTCTGT
ATGCTTCCGAAACAGCGGCCCGTGCGGTTGGCGGGCAGATTACGCTTCACGCTTTCGATGCCGGAAAACT
GGCGGTCGGGATGCCAATTCGCTATCTCGGTATTGACATCGGGCAAATCCAGACGCTGGATCTGATTACC
GCACGCAATGAAGTACAGGCAAAGGCGGTACTTTACCCGGAATATGTCCAGACCTTTGCTCGCGGTGGTA
CGCGCTTCTCAGTGGTCACACCGCAAATTTCGGCAGCTGGCGTTGAGCATCTTGATACTATCCTCCAGCC
GTATATCAACGTCGAACCAGGCCGGGGCAATCCTCGCCGCGACTTTGAATTACAAGAGGCCACCATTACT
GATTCGCGGTACCTGGATGGCTTAAGCATTATTGTTGAAGCGCCGGAAGCCGGTTCGTTAGGCATCGGTA
CGCCTGTGCTGTTCCGTGGTCTGGAAGTCGGTACGGTTACAGGAATGACGCTGGGGACATTGTCAGATCG
CGTGATGATTGCGATGCGCATCAGTAAACGCTATCAACACCTGGTGCGTAACAATTCCGTCTTCTGGTTG
GCATCGGGTTACAGTCTGGACTTTGGTCTGACGGGCGGCGTAGTGAAAACCGGCACCTTTAACCAGTTTA
TCCGTGGCGGCATCGCCTTCGCCACGCCTCCGGGTACGCCACTGGCACCGAAAGCCCAGGAAGGCAAACA
CTTCCTGTTGCAGGAAAGTGAACCGAAAGAGTGGCGTGAATGGGGAACTGCGCTTCCCAAATAATGCCCA
CCTCGAGCAGATCCGGCTGCTAACAAAGCCCGAAAGGAAGCTGAGTTGGCTGCTGCCACCGCTGAGCAAT
AACTAGCATAACCCCTTGGGGCCTCTAAACGGGTCTTGAGGGGTTTTTTGCTGAAAGGAGGAACTATATC
CGGATAATTCTTGAAGACGAAAGGGCCTCGTGATACGCCTATTTTTATAGGTTAATGTCATGATAATAAT
GGTTTCTTAGACGTCAGGTGGCACTTTTCGGGGAAATGTGCGCGGAACCCCTATTTGTTTATTTTTCTAA
ATACATTCAAATATGTATCCGCTCATGAGACAATAACCCTGATAAATGCTTCAATAATATTGAAAAAGGA
AGAGTATGAGTATTCAACATTTCCGTGTCGCCCTTATTCCCTTTTTTGCGGCATTTTGCCTTCCTGTTTT
TGCTCACCCAGAAACGCTGGTGAAAGTAAAAGATGCTGAAGATCAGTTGGGTGCACGAGTGGGTTACATC
GAACTGGATCTCAACAGCGGTAAGATCCTTGAGAGTTTTCGCCCCGAAGAACGTTTTCCAATGATGAGCA
CTTTTAAAGTTCTGCTATGTGGCGCGGTATTATCCCGTGTTGACGCCGGGCAAGAGCAACTCGGTCGCCG
CATACACTATTCTCAGAATGACTTGGTTGAGTACTCACCAGTCACAGAAAAGCATCTTACGGATGGCATG
ACAGTAAGAGAATTATGCAGTGCTGCCATAACCATGAGTGATAACACTGCGGCCAACTTACTTCTGACAA
CGATCGGAGGACCGAAGGAGCTAACCGCTTTTTTGCACAACATGGGGGATCATGTAACTCGCCTTGATCG
TTGGGAACCGGAGCTGAATGAAGCCATACCAAACGACGAGCGTGACACCACGATGCCTGCAGCAATGGCA
ACAACGTTGCGCAAACTATTAACTGGCGAACTACTTACTCTAGCTTCCCGGCAACAATTAATAGACTGGA
TGGAGGCGGATAAAGTTGCAGGACCACTTCTGCGCTCGGCCCTTCCGGCTGGCTGGTTTATTGCTGATAA
ATCTGGAGCCGGTGAGCGTGGGTCTCGCGGTATCATTGCAGCACTGGGGCCAGATGGTAAGCCCTCCCGT
ATCGTAGTTATCTACACGACGGGGAGTCAGGCAACTATGGATGAACGAAATAGACAGATCGCTGAGATAG
GTGCCTCACTGATTAAGCATTGGTAACTGTCAGACCAAGTTTACTCATATATACTTTAGATTGATTTAAA
ACTTCATTTTTAATTTAAAAGGATCTAGGTGAAGATCCTTTTTGATAATCTCATGACCAAAATCCCTTAA
CGTGAGTTTTCGTTCCACTGAGCGTCAGACCCCGTAGAAAAGATCAAAGGATCTTCTTGAGATCCTTTTT
TTCTGCGCGTAATCTGCTGCTTGCAAACAAAAAAACCACCGCTACCAGCGGTGGTTTGTTTGCCGGATCA
AGAGCTACCAACTCTTTTTCCGAAGGTAACTGGCTTCAGCAGAGCGCAGATACCAAATACTGTCCTTCTA
GTGTAGCCGTAGTTAGGCCACCACTTCAAGAACTCTGTAGCACCGCCTACATACCTCGCTCTGCTAATCC
TGTTACCAGTGGCTGCTGCCAGTGGCGATAAGTCGTGTCTTACCGGGTTGGACTCAAGACGATAGTTACC
GGATAAGGCGCAGCGGTCGGGCTGAACGGGGGGTTCGTGCACACAGCCCAGCTTGGAGCGAACGACCTAC
ACCGAACTGAGATACCTACAGCGTGAGCTATGAGAAAGCGCCACGCTTCCCGAAGGGAGAAAGGCGGACA
GGTATCCGGTAAGCGGCAGGGTCGGAACAGGAGAGCGCACGAGGGAGCTTCCAGGGGGAAACGCCTGGTA
TCTTTATAGTCCTGTCGGGTTTCGCCACCTCTGACTTGAGCGTCGATTTTTGTGATGCTCGTCAGGGGGG
CGGAGCCTATGGAAAAACGCCAGCAACGCGGCCTTTTTACGGTTCCTGGCCTTTTGCTGGCCTTTTGCTC
ACATGTTCTTTCCTGCGTTATCCCCTGATTCTGTGGATAACCGTATTACCGCCTTTGAGTGAGCTGATAC
CGCTCGCCGCAGCCGAACGACCGAGCGCAGCGAGTCAGTGAGCGAGGAAGCGGAAGAGCGCCTGATGCGG
TATTTTCTCCTTACGCATCTGTGCGGTATTTCACACCGCAATGGTGCACTCTCAGTACAATCTGCTCTGA
TGCCGCATAGTTAAGCCAGTATACACTCCGCTATCGCTACGTGACTGGGTCATGGCTGCGCCCCGACACC
CGCCAACACCCGCTGACGCGCCCTGACGGGCTTGTCTGCTCCCGGCATCCGCTTACAGACAAGCTGTGAC
CGTCTCCGGGAGCTGCATGTGTCAGAGGTTTTCACCGTCATCACCGAAACGCGCGAGGCAGCTGCGGTAA
AGC
Features (pLannotate 1.2.2; 12 found; start..end, strand, type, name):
    157..537     +  CDS            YPB1_ECOLX: Protein predicted: Swiss-Prot protein existence level 4. From Escherichia coli.
    649..667     +  promoter       T7 promoter: promoter for bacteriophage T7 RNA polymerase
    699..721     +  RBS            RBS: efficient ribosome binding site from bacteriophage T7 gene 10 (Olins and Rangwala, 1989)
    729..2009    +  CDS            yebS: YEBS_ECOLI - Experimental evidence at protein level: Swiss-Prot protein existence level 1. Component of a transport pathway that contributes to membrane integrity. From Escherichia coli (strain K12).
   1981..4611    +  CDS            yebT: YEBT_ECOLI - Experimental evidence at protein level: Swiss-Prot protein existence level 1. Component of a transport pathway that contributes to membrane integrity (PubMed:27795327). May directly span the intermembrane space, facilitating the transport of substrates across the periplasm (Probable). From Escherichia coli (strain K12).
   4636..4685    +  CDS            SET1 (fragment): solubility-enhancement tag derived from T7 phage gene 10B
   4693..4740    +  terminator     T7 terminator: transcription terminator for bacteriophage T7 RNA polymerase
   4871..4975    +  promoter       AmpR promoter: bla
   4976..5836    +  CDS            AmpR: β-lactamase; bla; confers resistance to ampicillin, carbenicillin, and related antibiotics
   6007..6595    +  rep_origin     ori: high-copy-number ColE1/pMB1/pBR322/pUC origin of replication
   6781..6920    -  misc_feature   bom: basis of mobility region from pBR322
   7022..140     -  CDS            rop (across the origin): Rop protein, which maintains plasmids at low copy number; rop
