[The description below was written by a language model from this plasmid's Addgene catalogue record and pLannotate feature annotations shown in this document.]
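Description:
pBEL1859 is a bacterial expression plasmid built on the pET17b backbone that carries the Escherichia coli letAB operon with a point mutation in LetB (V247N). It was designed as a complementation plasmid, supplying LetA together with the mutant LetB so that the effect of this substitution on function can be tested. The 7,073 nt sequence replicates from a ColE1/pMB1-type origin and is selected through the β-lactamase gene (AmpR, ampicillin resistance) driven by its own bla promoter. The catalogue lists the plasmid as high copy. The annotation, however, also detects the pBR322 bom (basis of mobility) region and a rop coding sequence, which is normally associated with reduced copy number.

The insert, introduced by Gibson cloning, sits between a T7 promoter with the phage T7 gene 10 ribosome binding site and a T7 terminator. The feature table annotates the two genes under their older names: yebS (LetA) followed by yebT (LetB). Their coding regions overlap slightly, which suggests the native operon arrangement was kept. Both are described as components of a transport pathway that contributes to membrane integrity. LetB is thought to span the periplasm, and the associated study describes it as forming a tunnel for lipid transport across the bacterial envelope. The table does not mark the V247N change itself.

A short fragment annotated as a T7 gene 10-derived solubility tag lies after yebT and is probably residual backbone sequence rather than a deliberate fusion, since the record mentions no tags. A predicted E. coli open reading frame upstream of the T7 promoter likewise appears to belong to the backbone. The plasmid is suited to comparing this LetB variant with wild-type LetAB in complementation assays.
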