Addgene plasmid #139906: pBEL1859
Purpose: Complementation plasmid for LetAB with LetB mutant V247N
Depositing lab: Gira Bhabha & Damian Ekiert. Depositing organization: NYU Grossman School of Medicine. Publication: LetB Structure Reveals a Tunnel for Lipid Transport across the Bacterial Envelope. Isom GL, Coudray N, MacRae MR, McManus CT, Ekiert DC, Bhabha G. Cell. 2020 Apr 30;181(3):653-664.e19. doi: 10.1016/j.cell.2020.03.030. PubMed 32359438.
Backbone
  Vector backbone: pET17b
  Vector type: Bacterial Expression
Growth in bacteria
  Bacterial resistance: Ampicillin, 100 μg/mL
  Growth temperature: 37°C
  Growth strain: DH5alpha
  Copy number: High Copy
Gene/Insert
  Gene/Insert name: LetAB
  Species: E. coli
  Mutation: LetA-LetB(V247N)
  Cloning method: Gibson Cloning
Terms and licenses: Academic/Nonprofit Terms; Industry Terms: Not Available to Industry
Depositor comments: Please visit https://www.biorxiv.org/content/10.1101/748145v1 for bioRxiv preprint.
How to cite: pBEL1859 was a gift from Gira Bhabha & Damian Ekiert (Addgene plasmid # 139906 ; http://n2t.net/addgene:139906 ; RRID:Addgene_139906)
